>Addgene plasmid #89968 | pRS313-prp8-H2387P | addgene full sequence | sequence record 177911 | Addgene NGS Result
TAATGTGAGTTAGCTCACTCATTAGGCACCCCAGGCTTTACACTTTATGCTTCCGGCTCGTATGTTGTGT
GGAATTGTGAGCGGATAACAATTTCACACAGGAAACAGCTATGACCATGATTACGCCAAGCTCGAAATTA
ACCCTCACTAAAGGGAACAAAAGCTGGTACCGGGCCCCCCCTCGAGACTTCAAAGCATGGTTTGGTTTGG
GCCAGGCTTATGCTCTCCTGGACATGCATTTATATTCTCTTTACTACTTCCAGAAAGCTTGCACTTTGAA
ACCTTGGGATCGTCGGATTTGGCAAGTATTGGGAGAATGTTATAGTAAGACGGGAAATAAGGTAGAAGCT
ATAAAATGCTACAAAAGATCCATAAAAGCTTCACAAACGGTCGATCAAAATACTTCAATATATTACCGGT
TAGCGCAACTATATGAAGAACTTGAAGACTTGCAAGAATGTAAGAAGTTCATGATGAAATGTGTAGATGT
GGAAGAACTTCTGGAAGGTATAGTAACAGATGAAACCGTGAAGGCTAGGCTTTGGCTGGCAATATTTGAG
ATTAAGGCAGGAAACTACCAATTGGCTTATGATTATGCCATGGGGGTATCTAGTGGAACGTCTCAAGAGA
TTGAAGAGGCTCGTATGCTGGCTCGGGAGTGCAGAAGGCATATGTAGTGAAGTGAACATACACATAGCTA
TTCGTACTAAATGATATGAAATTTTTATAAATGCCAGGCTATATAGCTATTTAAAGTGACCATGGCAGAA
GGATGAACCGAGGTAATACGGCTAGTACAAAAGCAACAAAGTTAGGAATACAATTTGAGAAACGAAGACC
ATAGAAAATACTTGTGCGATTGAACTTCCTTCCAAAAAAAAAATAGCGTCAAAGAAAGATGAGTGGACTA
CCGCCCCCACCTCCTGGTTTTGAAGAGGACAGCGACTTAGCACTTCCACCACCACCACCACCACCGCCTG
GATACGAAATCGAAGAACTGGATAATCCGATGGTGCCATCATCGGTAAATGAGGATACATTCCTTCCGCC
TCCACCACCTCCTCCAAGCAACTTCGAAATAAACGCTGAAGAAATTGTGGACTTCACATTACCACCGCCA
CCACCCCCTCCAGGTCTAGATGAATTAGAGACTAAAGCAGAAAAGAAAGTAGAATTACATGGAAAGAGAA
AATTGGACATAGGAAAAGATACTTTCGTCACTCGAAAATCAAGAAAGCGTGCAAAAAAAATGACCAAAAA
GGCAAAGAGAAGCAATTTATATACTCCTAAAGCCGAGATGCCACCGGAACATCTGCGAAAGATTATTAAT
ACTCACAGTGACATGGCCTCCAAAATGTACAATACTGATAAAAAGGCTTTTCTAGGCGCTCTAAAGTATT
TACCGCACGCGATTTTAAAATTGTTAGAGAACATGCCTCATCCATGGGAGCAAGCCAAAGAAGTTAAAGT
TTTATATCACACTTCAGGAGCCATAACATTTGTGAATGAAACACCAAGAGTAATAGAGCCTGTATATACT
GCCCAATGGTCAGCTACTTGGATAGCAATGAGGAGAGAAAAACGAGATAGAACACATTTTAAAAGAATGA
GATTTCCACCTTTCGATGATGACGAACCACCTCTGTCATATGAACAGCACATAGAAAATATCGAGCCACT
GGATCCTATAAATCTTCCCTTAGACTCTCAAGATGATGAATATGTTAAAGATTGGCTCTACGATTCCCGG
CCCTTGGAGGAGGATAGTAAAAAGGTCAATGGTACATCTTATAAAAAGTGGAGTTTTGATTTACCTGAAA
TGTCGAACTTATATAGGTTATCAACGCCACTTAGAGATGAAGTAACTGACAAAAATTACTATTATCTTTT
CGATAAAAAATCTTTTTTTAACGGTAAAGCCCTTAATAACGCAATCCCTGGAGGTCCTAAATTTGAACCT
TTATACCCAAGAGAAGAGGAGGAAGATTATAACGAATTCAACTCTATAGATAGAGTAATATTTAGGGTTC
CTATTAGAAGCGAATATAAGGTAGCGTTTCCTCATCTATATAATTCCCGGCCCCGTTCAGTGCGCATACC
ATGGTATAATAATCCAGTGTCGTGTATTATCCAGAACGATGAGGAGTACGACACGCCTGCACTTTTTTTT
GATCCATCGCTGAACCCAATACCTCACTTTATTGATAATAATTCATCCCTCAACGTATCAAATACAAAGG
AAAACGGTGATTTCACTTTACCTGAAGATTTTGCACCTCTTTTGGCTGAAGAAGAAGAACTTATTTTGCC
AAATACAAAAGATGCGATGTCGTTATATCATTCACCTTTTCCATTTAATAGAACTAAAGGAAAAATGGTG
AGAGCACAAGATGTTGCCCTGGCTAAAAAATGGTTTTTGCAACATCCTGACGAGGAGTATCCCGTTAAAG
TTAAGGTCTCTTACCAAAAGCTCTTGAAGAACTACGTGCTAAATGAATTGCACCCTACTTTGCCAACAAA
CCACAACAAAACTAAGTTATTGAAGAGTTTAAAAAATACCAAGTATTTTCAACAAACTACAATTGATTGG
GTAGAGGCAGGACTCCAGCTATGTCGACAAGGACACAATATGTTAAATTTATTAATCCACAGAAAGGGCC
TAACTTATTTACATCTCGACTACAATTTCAATTTAAAACCAACTAAAACCTTAACCACAAAAGAACGTAA
AAAGTCAAGACTTGGAAACTCATTTCATTTGATGCGTGAATTGCTAAAAATGATGAAACTGATTGTAGAT
ACACATGTGCAGTTTAGGTTAGGAAATGTAGATGCCTTCCAGTTAGCAGATGGTATACATTATATTTTGA
ACCACATAGGACAATTGACCGGTATTTATCGTTATAAATATAAAGTAATGCATCAAATCCGCGCATGTAA
AGATCTGAAACATATCATATATTATAAGTTTAATAAAAATTTGGGAAAAGGACCTGGTTGTGGATTTTGG
CAACCTGCGTGGAGAGTGTGGCTAAATTTCTTAAGAGGCACTATACCACTACTCGAAAGATATATTGGAA
ACCTTATCACACGTCAATTTGAAGGCCGTTCTAATGAAATTGTCAAAACTACAACTAAACAAAGACTTGA
CGCCTACTACGATCTTGAGTTACGAAACTCGGTCATGGATGACATTTTAGAAATGATGCCTGAGAGTATT
CGACAGAAAAAGGCAAGAACTATACTGCAACATTTAAGTGAGGCTTGGAGATGTTGGAAGGCTAATATTC
CATGGGATGTTCCTGGTATGCCAGCCCCAATCAAAAAAATAATTGAACGGTATATAAAATCCAAAGCTGA
TGCCTGGGTATCTGCAGCTCATTACAATCGAGAACGTATAAAGCGTGGAGCTCACGTCGAAAAGACTATG
GTTAAAAAAAATCTGGGGCGTTTAACGAGACTTTGGATCAAAAATGAGCAGGAACGTCAAAGGCAAATAC
AGAAAAACGGTCCCGAAATTACTCCCGAAGAGGCTACGACCATATTTTCTGTTATGGTTGAGTGGCTTGA
ATCAAGGAGCTTTTCACCAATACCATTTCCACCTTTAACTTACAAAAATGATACTAAGATATTAGTTCTT
GCCCTCGAAGACCTAAAAGATGTCTACGCATCAAAAGTACGTTTAAATGCATCTGAAAGGGAAGAACTTG
CGTTGATAGAGGAGGCTTATGATAATCCTCACGATACTTTGAACAGAATCAAAAAGTACTTGTTGACCCA
GCGAGTTTTTAAGCCTGTTGATATAACCATGATGGAAAACTATCAAAACATTTCCCCTGTTTATTCAGTT
GATCCCTTGGAAAAGATTACCGATGCATATCTTGATCAGTATTTATGGTACGAAGCTGACCAACGAAAGC
TTTTCCCAAACTGGATTAAACCAAGTGATTCAGAGATACCACCTCTTCTGGTATACAAGTGGACTCAGGG
TATAAACAACCTATCTGAAATTTGGGATGTATCCAGAGGCCAATCTGCAGTTTTGCTTGAGACTACTTTG
GGTGAAATGGCCGAAAAAATTGACTTTACTTTACTTAATAGATTACTTCGCCTGATTGTAGATCCTAATA
TTGCTGACTATATCACTGCAAAAAATAATGTTGTTATCAACTTTAAAGATATGAGTCACGTCAACAAATA
TGGCTTAATACGCGGGTTGAAGTTCGCTTCTTTCATATTCCAATATTACGGACTAGTTATAGATCTTTTA
CTATTGGGTCAGGAAAGGGCTACAGATTTGGCTGGTCCAGCTAACAATCCAAATGAATTTATGCAATTCA
AGAGCAAAGAAGTAGAAAAGGCACATCCGATCAGACTTTACACCAGATATTTAGATCGTATATATATGCT
TTTTCACTTTGAAGAAGATGAGGGAGAGGAATTGACTGATGAATACTTGGCAGAGAATCCAGATCCAAAC
TTTGAAAACAGCATCGGATACAATAATAGAAAATGCTGGCCCAAAGATTCGCGCATGAGGCTAATACGTC
AGGACGTTAACCTAGGGCGAGCAGTGTTTTGGGAAATTCAAAGTAGGGTGCCAACTTCGTTAACGTCAAT
TAAATGGGAAAATGCTTTTGTTTCCGTATACAGTAAAAACAATCCGAACTTACTCTTCTCTATGTGTGGT
TTTGAAGTCAGAATATTACCAAGACAAAGAATGGAAGAGGTGGTTTCTAACGATGAAGGTGTTTGGGATT
TAGTTGACGAAAGAACCAAGCAAAGAACTGCAAAAGCATATTTAAAGGTATCTGAAGAAGAAATCAAAAA
ATTTGACAGCAGAATAAGAGGCATATTGATGGCCTCCGGTTCAACCACTTTTACTAAAGTGGCCGCTAAA
TGGAACACTTCACTGATATCCCTTTTCACATACTTTAGAGAAGCCATTGTTGCCACGGAGCCGTTATTAG
ATATCCTGGTGAAAGGAGAAACAAGAATTCAAAACCGTGTCAAACTTGGTTTAAATTCGAAAATGCCAAC
AAGATTTCCACCTGCTGTTTTTTATACACCAAAAGAACTTGGTGGGTTGGGTATGATTAGTGCTTCTCAT
ATTTTAATTCCTGCATCTGACTTAAGTTGGTCAAAACAGACCGATACTGGAATTACGCATTTTCGTGCTG
GTATGACGCACGAGGATGAAAAATTAATCCCAACTATCTTCCGTTACATCACTACTTGGGAAAATGAATT
TTTAGACTCTCAAAGGGTGTGGGCCGAGTATGCAACGAAAAGGCAGGAAGCTATTCAGCAGAATAGGAGG
TTAGCTTTTGAAGAACTTGAAGGATCGTGGGATCGTGGTATACCTCGTATTAGCACTTTATTTCAAAGAG
ATCGACATACTCTAGCGTATGACAGAGGTCACAGAATCCGTAGGGAATTTAAACAGTACTCTCTAGAGAG
AAACAGCCCCTTTTGGTGGACAAACTCCCACCATGACGGTAAATTATGGAATTTAAATGCCTATAGAACT
GATGTGATTCAAGCCCTAGGAGGTATTGAAACAATTTTGGAACACACTTTATTTAAGGGGACTGGTTTTA
ATTCATGGGAAGGTTTGTTTTGGGAAAAGGCGTCCGGGTTTGAGGATTCCATGCAATTTAAGAAGCTAAC
TCATGCTCAAAGAACTGGTTTAAGCCAAATTCCAAATCGTAGATTTACCTTATGGTGGTCACCAACTATT
AACAGAGCAAATGTCTATGTCGGTTTCTTGGTGCAATTGGATCTGACTGGTATCTTCCTCCATGGTAAAA
TTCCTACGTTAAAAATATCTTTAATTCAAATATTCCGTGCTCATTTGTGGCAAAAAATACATGAAAGTAT
AGTTTTTGATATTTGTCAAATTCTCGATGGTGAGCTAGATGTTTTGCAAATTGAATCTGTGACTAAAGAA
ACAGTGCATCCCCGCAAATCGTACAAGATGAATTCATCTGCCGCGGACATAACTATGGAAAGTGTTCATG
AATGGGAAGTTTCAAAACCCTCCCTATTACATGAAACAAATGACTCATTTAAGGGATTGATTACCAACAA
AATGTGGTTTGATGTACAATTGAGATACGGTGATTATGATTCTCATGATATATCTCGTTATGTGAGGGCA
AAATTCCTCGATTATACAACAGATAATGTCAGCATGTATCCCTCCCCAACAGGTGTTATGATCGGTATCG
ATTTGGCTTATAACATGTATGATGCCTATGGTAATTGGTTCAACGGATTAAAACCTTTGATACAAAATAG
TATGAGAACAATTATGAAAGCTAACCCAGCATTATATGTCCTTCGTGAACGTATTAGAAAAGGTCTTCAA
ATATATCAATCTAGTGTACAGGAACCATTTTTAAACTCCTCAAACTATGCCGAGTTATTCAATAACGACA
TTAAACTCTTCGTTGACGACACTAATGTGTATAGAGTTACTGTCCACAAGACTTTTGAAGGGAACGTTGC
TACAAAAGCAATTAATGGTTGCATTTTCACTTTAAATCCAAAGACTGGGCATCTGTTTCTGAAAATTATC
CATACCTCTGTATGGGCCGGTCAAAAACGTTTAAGCCAATTGGCCAAATGGAAAACAGCTGAGGAAGTTA
GTGCTCTTGTGAGATCTTTGCCCAAAGAAGAGCAGCCAAAACAAATTATCGTCACAAGAAAGGCAATGCT
TGATCCTTTAGAGGTTCACATGCTTGACTTTCCTAACATAGCAATCAGGCCAACAGAGCTGCGACTACCA
TTTTCAGCTGCAATGTCAATAGATAAACTTTCTGATGTTGTGATGAAAGCTACTGAACCTCAGATGGTTC
TGTTTAACATTTATGATGATTGGTTAGACCGTATTTCATCGTACACTGCATTTTCTAGACTTACACTACT
TTTAAGAGCTTTAAAGACGAACGAGGAAAGTGCCAAAATGATTCTACTCAGTGACCCCACGATCACTATC
AAATCGTACCATTTATGGCCTTCATTCACTGATGAACAATGGATCACTATCGAATCTCAAATGAGAGATT
TGATTTTGACTGAGTACGGCAGAAAATACAATGTCAATATATCTGCCTTAACTCAAACGGAAATTAAAGA
TATTATATTGGGTCAAAATATCAAGGCACCATCTGTGAAGAGACAAAAAATGGCTGAATTAGAAGCTGCC
AGGTCAGAAAAGCAGAACGACGAAGAAGCTGCAGGTGCATCAACTGTTATGAAAACTAAAACTATCAATG
CGCAAGGTGAGGAGATAGTTGTAGTAGCTTCCGCTGATTACGAAAGTCAAACGTTTAGTTCAAAGAATGA
ATGGAGAAAATCTGCAATTGCTAATACACTATTATATTTGAGGTTAAAAAACATTTATGTTTCGGCTGAT
GATTTCGTGGAGGAACAGAATGTTTACGTCCTTCCAAAAAATTTATTAAAGAAGTTTATTGAGATATCCG
ATGTGAAAATCCAGGTGGCGGCCTTTATTTATGGTATGTCAGCAAAAGATCATCCGAAGGTGAAAGAAAT
CAAGACTGTTGTGCTGGTACCTCAATTAGGCCACGTAGGATCCGTTCAGATAAGCAACATCCCTGACATC
GGAGACCTTCCGGATACTGAAGGCCTTGAACTACTCGGTTGGATCCATACCCAGACAGAAGAACTTAAAT
TCATGGCTGCGTCTGAAGTAGCAACTCATTCTAAACTTTTTGCGGATAAGAAAAGAGACTGCATTGATAT
TTCAATTTTTTCCACCCCGGGATCAGTATCATTAAGCGCTTATAACCTGACCGACGAAGGTTACCAATGG
GGTGAAGAAAATAAGGATATAATGAACGTGCTATCGGAAGGGTTTGAGCCTACTTTCAGCACGCATGCCC
AATTACTTCTCTCTGACCGTATCACAGGTAATTTTATAATTCCATCTGGAAACGTTTGGAACTACACATT
TATGGGAACAGCATTTAACCAAGAAGGTGACTACAATTTTAAATACGGCATTCCTTTGGAATTCTATAAT
GAGATGCCTCGTCCAGTACACTTTTTACAGTTTAGCGAATTGGCGGGGGACGAAGAGTTAGAGGCCGAAC
AAATCGATGTATTTAGCTGAATATATTCCCCAATAAACTGGAATCTGTTATTTCATAGATATATATGTAA
GTATAAGTTTGTATGTATAATATTCAACGCATTTTTTATGCCCGTCGTAGTTGCTACCTACCACACGATG
ATGTATTATAATTTCGGAACTACTTCAAAGCTACGCTTTCCGCACTATGAAAAGCTATAAGTATGTGAAA
ATTGGTCATTGACTGTGATTCTATTTCAAAAAGTAACCAAAGGAGATAGACATCGTTCGGACAGAAAATG
GTCCGTTGTCACTCCCATTCCATTATGTCCTTCATATAGAAATTGGATATTCTTGTTTTCATTTCGCGCA
ATAAAGCAATTCCGTGCGGCAGAAAGAACTTATATATATTTAACTGATCTTACGCTATTTATGGCAAAAC
TTGTGTTACATTTTTGAAGATAAAGTTACAATCATTACGGCAGCCTCAAAACAAAATTGGGAGAAAACAT
ACTCAAGTGAGTACTCATTTTGTGCAAGCAAACACTGACAATTGAAGAGATCGTCAGGATGCCCGGAACG
CCACAGAAGAACAAGAGGTCTGCGAGTATATCTGTTTCACCTGCGAAGAAGACAGAGGAAAAAGAAATAA
TACAAAATGATTCAAAGGCGATATTATCTAAGCAAACTAAGAGGAAAAAAAAGTATGCTTTTGCTCCTAT
AAATAACTTAAATGGGAAGAACACCAAGGTATCCAATGCAAGTGTCCTAAAGTCAATAGCCGTTTCACAA
GTACGAAATACATCAAGAACAAAAGATATAAACAAAGCAGTTAGCAAGAGCGTAAAGCAATTACCAAATT
CACAAGTTAAACCGAAACGGGAAATGTCTAATTTGAGTAGGCATCACGATTTCACTCAAGACGAGGACGG
CCCCATGGAAGAAGTAATATGGAAATATTCACCTTTACAACGAGATATGTCCGACAAAACAACAAGCGCT
GCCGAATACTCTGATGACTACGAAGATGTCCAAAATCCCTCTTCTACACCTATAGTCCCTAATCGACTGA
AAACTGTTCTTAGTTTCACAAATATCCAAGTACCCAACGCTGACGTAAATCAACTCATTCAAGAAAATGG
AAATGAGCAAGTGCGTCCTAAACCAGCAGAAATATCTACCAGGGAGTCTCTCCGTAATATAGATGATATT
CTCGATGATATAGAGGGCGATTTAACTATAAAACCGACGATAACGAAATTCAGCGATTTGCCATCTTCAC
CCATCAAGGCACCCAACGTTGAAAAAAAAGCAGAGGTGAATGCAGAAGAAGTAGATAAAATGGATTCAAC
AGGAGATAGCAACGATGGCGATGACTCTTTGATAGATATTTTAACTCAAAAGTATGTTGAGAAACGCAAG
AGTGAGAGTCAGATAACAATTCAAGGCAACACCAATCAAAAAAGTGGAGCCCAGGAAAGTTGTGGGAAGA
ATGATAACACAAAATCGAGAGGAGAAATTGAAGATCATGAAAATGTAGACAATCAAGCCAAAACAGGCAA
TGCATTTTATGAGAATGAAGAAGACAGTAATTGCCAAAGAATTAAAAAAAATGAAAAAATAGAATACAAT
TCTTCAGACGAATTTTCAGACGATTCACTAATTGAACTATTGAACGAAACTCAAACACAAGTGGAACCTA
ACACTATTGAACAAGATTTAGACAAAGTGGAGAAAATGGTCTCTGACGATTTGAGAATTGCTACTGATTC
CACTTTATCCGCATATGCTCTCAGAGCTAAGTCTGGTGCTCCAAGAGACGGCGTAGTACGATTAGTAATA
GTAAGCTTACCTCCAATTCGCCCTATAGTGAGTCGTATTACAATTCACTGGCCGTCGTTTTACAACGTCG
TGACTGGGAAAACCCTGGCGTTACCCAACTTAATCGCCTTGCAGCACATCCCCCTTTCGCCAGCTGGCGT
AATAGCGAAGAGGCCCGCACCGATCGCCCTTCCCAACAGTTGCGCAGCCTGAATGGCGAATGG
[124 nt withheld, positions 10144-10267]
C
[91 nt withheld, positions 10269-10359]
A
[49 nt withheld, positions 10361-10409]
CCTTTGACGTTGGAGTCCACGTTCTTT
[37 nt withheld, positions 10437-10473]
ACCCTATCTCGGTCTATTCTTTTGATTTATAAGGGATTTTGCCGATTTCGGCCTATTGGTTAAAAAATGA
GCTGATTTAACAAAAATTTAACGCGAATTTTAACAAAATATTAACGCTTACAATTTCCTGATGCGGTATT
TTCTCCTTACGCATCTGTGCGGTATTTCACACCGCATAGATCCGTCGAGTTCAAGAGAAAAAAAAAGAAA
AAGCAAAAAGAAAAAAGGAAAGCGCGCCTCGTTCAGAATGACACGTATAGAATGATGCATTACCTTGTCA
TCTTCAGTATCATACTGTTCGTATACATACTTACTGACATTCATAGGTATACATATATACACATGTATAT
ATATCGTATGCTGCAGCTTTAAATAATCGGTGTCACTACATAAGAACACCTTTGGTGGAGGGAACATCGT
TGGTACCATTGGGCGAGGTGGCTTCTCTTATGGCAACCGCAAGAGCCTTGAACGCACTCTCACTACGGTG
ATGATCATTCTTGCCTCGCAGACAATCAACGTGGAGGGTAATTCTGCTAGCCTCTGCAAAGCTTTCAAGA
AAATGCGGGATCATCTCGCAAGAGAGATCTCCTACTTTCTCCCTTTGCAAACCAAGTTCGACAACTGCGT
ACGGCCTGTTCGAAAGATCTACCACCGCTCTGGAAAGTGCCTCATCCAAAGGCGCAAATCCTGATCCAAA
CCTTTTTACTCCACGCACGGCCCCTAGGGCCTCTTTAAAAGCTTGACCGAGAGCAATCCCGCAGTCTTCA
GTGGTGTGATGGTCGTCTATGTGTAAGTCACCAATGCACTCAACGATTAGCGACCAGCCGGAATGCTTGG
CCAGAGCATGTATCATATGGTCCAGAAACCCTATACCTGTGTGGACGTTAATCACTTGCGATTGTGTGGC
CTGTTCTGCTACTGCTTCTGCCTCTTTTTCTGGGAAGATCGAGTGCTCTATCGCTAGGGGACCACCCTTT
AAAGAGATCGCAATCTGAATCTTGGTTTCATTTGTAATACGCTTTACTAGGGCTTTCTGCTCTGTCATCT
TTGCCTTCGTTTATCTTGCCTGCTCATTTTTTAGTATATTCTTCGAAGAAATCACATTACTTTATATAAT
GTATAATTCATTATGTGATAATGCCAATCGCTAAGAAAAAAAAAGAGTCATCCGCTAGGTGGAAAAAAAA
AAATGAAAATCATTACCGAGGCATAAAAAAATATAGAGTGTACTAGAGGAGGCCAAGAGTAATAGAAAAA
GAAAATTGCGGGAAAGGACTGTGTTATGACTTCCCTGACTAATGCCGTGTTCAAACGATACCTGGCAGTG
ACTCCTAGCGCTCACCAAGCTCTTAAAACGGGAATTTATGGTGCACTCTCAGTACAATCTGCTCTGATGC
CGCATAGTTAAGCCAGCCCCGACACCCGCCAACACCCGCTGACGCGCCCTGACGGGCTTGTCTGCTCCCG
GCATCCGCTTACAGACAAGCTGTGACCGTCTCCGGGAGCTGCATGTGTCAGAGGTTTTCACCGTCATCAC
CGAAACGCGCGAGACGAAAGGGCCTCGTGATACGCCTATTTTTATAGGTTAATGTCATGATAATAATGGT
TTCTTAGGGTCCTTTTCATCACGTGCTATAAAAATAATTATAATTTAAATTTTTTAATATAAATATATAA
ATTAAAAATAGAAAGTAAAAAAAGAAATTAAAGAAAAAATAGTTTTTGTTTTCCGAAGATGTAAAAGACT
CTAGGGGGATCGCCAACAAATACTACCTTTTATCTTGCTCTTCCTGCTCTCAGGTATTAATGCCGAATTG
TTTCATCTTGTCTGTGTAGAAGACCACACACGAAAATCCTGTGATTTTACATTTTACTTATCGTTAATCG
AATGTATATCTATTTAATCTGCTTTTCTTGTCTAATAAATATATATGTAAAGTACGCTTTTTGTTGAAAT
TTTTTAAACCTTTGTTTATTTTTTTTTCTTCATTCCGTAACTCTTCTACCTTCTTTATTTACTTTCTAAA
ATCCAAATACAAAACATAAAAATAAATAAACACAGAGTAAATTCCCAAATTATTCCATCATTAAAAGATA
CGAGGCGCGTGTAAGTTACAGGCAAGCGATCCGTCAGGTGGCACTTTTCGGGGAAATGTGCGCGGAACCC
CTATTTGTTTATTTTTCTAAATACATTCAAATATGTATCCGCTCATGAGACAATAACCCTGATAAATGCT
TCAATAATATTGAAAAAGGAAGAGTATGAGTATTCAACATTTCCGTGTCGCCCTTATTCCCTTTTTTGCG
GCATTTTGCCTTCCTGTTTTTGCTCACCCAGAAACGCTGGTGAAAGTAAAAGATGCTGAAGATCAGTTGG
GTGCACGAGTGGGTTACATCGAACTGGATCTCAACAGCGGTAAGATCCTTGAGAGTTTTCGCCCCGAAGA
ACGTTTTCCAATGATGAGCACTTTTAAAGTTCTGCTATGTGGCGCGGTATTATCCCGTATTGACGCCGGG
CAAGAGCAACTCGGTCGCCGCATACACTATTCTCAGAATGACTTGGTTGAGTACTCACCAGTCACAGAAA
AGCATCTTACGGATGGCATGACAGTAAGAGAATTATGCAGTGCTGCCATAACCATGAGTGATAACACTGC
GGCCAACTTACTTCTGACAACGATCGGAGGACCGAAGGAGCTAACCGCTTTTTTGCACAACATGGGGGAT
CATGTAACTCGCCTTGATCGTTGGGAACCGGAGCTGAATGAAGCCATACCAAACGACGAGCGTGACACCA
CGATGCCTGTAGCAATGGCAACAACGTTGCGCAAACTATTAACTGGCGAACTACTTACTCTAGCTTCCCG
GCAACAATTAATAGACTGGATGGAGGCGGATAAAGTTGCAGGACCACTTCTGCGCTCGGCCCTTCCGGCT
GGCTGGTTTATTGCTGATAAATCTGGAGCCGGTGAGCGTGGGTCTCGCGGTATCATTGCAGCACTGGGGC
CAGATGGTAAGCCCTCCCGTATCGTAGTTATCTACACGACGGGGAGTCAGGCAACTATGGATGAACGAAA
TAGACAGATCGCTGAGATAGGTGCCTCACTGATTAAGCATTGGTAACTGTCAGACCAAGTTTACTCATAT
ATACTTTAGATTGATTTAAAACTTCATTTTTAATTTAAAAGGATCTAGGTGAAGATCCTTTTTGATAATC
TCATGACCAAAATCCCTTAACGTGAGTTTTCGTTCCACTGAGCGTCAGACCCCGTAGAAAAGATCAAAGG
ATCTTCTTGAGATCCTTTTTTTCTGCGCGTAATCTGCTGCTTGCAAACAAAAAAACCACCGCTACCAGCG
GTGGTTTGTTTGCCGGATCAAGAGCTACCAACTCTTTTTCCGAAGGTAACTGGCTTCAGCAGAGCGCAGA
TACCAAATACTGTTCTTCTAGTGTAGCCGTAGTTAGGCCACCACTTCAAGAACTCTGTAGCACCGCCTAC
ATACCTCGCTCTGCTAATCCTGTTACCAGTGGCTGCTGCCAGTGGCGATAAGTCGTGTCTTACCGGGTTG
GACTCAAGACGATAGTTACCGGATAAGGCGCAGCGGTCGGGCTGAACGGGGGGTTCGTGCACACAGCCCA
GCTTGGAGCGAACGACCTACACCGAACTGAGATACCTACAGCGTGAGCTATGAGAAAGCGCCACGCTTCC
CGAAGGGAGAAAGGCGGACAGGTATCCGGTAAGCGGCAGGGTCGGAACAGGAGAGCGCACGAGGGAGCTT
CCAGGGGGAAACGCCTGGTATCTTTATAGTCCTGTCGGGTTTCGCCACCTCTGACTTGAGCGTCGATTTT
TGTGATGCTCGTCAGGGGGGCGGAGCCTATGGAAAAACGCCAGCAACGCGGCCTTTTTACGGTTCCTGGC
CTTTTGCTGGCCTTTTGCTCACATGTTCTTTCCTGCGTTATCCCCTGATTCTGTGGATAACCGTATTACC
GCCTTTGAGTGAGCTGATACCGCTCGCCGCAGCCGAACGACCGAGCGCAGCGAGTCAGTGAGCGAGGAAG
CGGAAGAGCGCCCAATACGCAAACCGCCTCTCCCCGCGCGTTGGCCGATTCATTAATGCAGCTGGCACGA
CAGGTTTCCCGACTGGAAAGCGGGCAGTGAGCGCAACGCAAT
Features (pLannotate 1.2.2; 21 found; start..end, strand, type, name):
      1..22      +  protein_bind   CAP binding site: CAP binding activates transcription in the presence of cAMP. E. coli catabolite activator protein
     37..67      +  promoter       lac promoter: promoter for the E. coli lac operon
     71..93      +  protein_bind   lac operator (fragment): The lac repressor binds to the lac operator to inhibit transcription in E. coli. This inhibition can be relieved by adding lactose or isopropyl-β-D-thiogalactopyranoside (IPTG). lac repressor encoded by lacI
    136..154     +  promoter       T3 promoter: promoter for bacteriophage T3 RNA polymerase
    180..674     +  CDS            CDC23 (fragment): CDC23_YEAST - Experimental evidence at protein level: Swiss-Prot protein existence level 1. Component of the anaphase promoting complex/cyclosome (APC/C), a cell cycle-regulated E3 ubiquitin-protein ligase complex that controls progression through mitosis and the G1 phase of the cell cycle. The APC/C is thought to confer substrate specificity and, in the presence of ubiquitin-conjugating E2 enzymes, it catalyzes the formation of protein-ubiquitin conjugates that are subsequently degraded by the 26S proteasome. In early mitosis, the APC/C is activated by CDC20 and targets securin PDS1, the B-ty
    899..8137    +  CDS            PRP8: PRP8_YEAST - Also known as DBF3, DNA39, RNA8, SLT21, USA2. Experimental evidence at protein level: Swiss-Prot protein existence level 1. Functions as a scaffold that mediates the ordered assembly of spliceosomal proteins and snRNAs. Required for association of BRR2 with the spliceosomal U5 snRNP, and the subsequent assembly of the U4/U6-U5 tri-snRNP complex. Functions as scaffold that positions spliceosomal U2, U5 and U6 snRNAs at splice sites on pre-mRNA substrates, so that splicing can occur. Interacts with both the 5' and the 3' splice site, as well as the branch region. Has a role in branc
   8669..9949    +  CDS            DNA2 (fragment): DNA2_YEAST - Experimental evidence at protein level: Swiss-Prot protein existence level 1. Key enzyme involved in DNA replication and DNA repair. Involved in Okazaki fragments processing by cleaving long flaps that escape FEN1: flaps that are longer than 27 nucleotides are coated by replication protein A complex (RPA), leading to recruit DNA2 which cleaves the flap until it is too short to bind RPA and becomes a substrate for FEN1. Also involved in 5'-end resection of DNA during double-strand break (DSB) repair by mediating the cleavage of 5'-ssDNA. Possesses different enzymatic activities, su
   9962..9980    -  promoter       T7 promoter: promoter for bacteriophage T7 RNA polymerase
   9983..10140   +  CDS            lacZα (fragment): LacZα fragment of β-galactosidase; lacZ fragment
  10144..10572   +  rep_origin     f1 ori (sequence partly withheld): f1 bacteriophage origin of replication; arrow indicates direction of (+) strand synthesis
  10600..10651   -  misc_feature   bom (fragment): basis of mobility region from pBR322
  10859..11521   -  CDS            HIS3: imidazoleglycerol-phosphate dehydratase, required for histidine biosynthesis; S. cerevisiae HIS3; yeast auxotrophic marker
  11522..11709   -  promoter       HIS3 promoter: S. cerevisiae HIS3
  11759..11839   +  CDS            MRM1 (fragment): MRM1_YEAST - Also known as PET56 From Saccharomyces cerevisiae (strain ATCC 204508 / S288c) (Baker's yeast).
  11840..11889   -  misc_feature   bom (fragment): basis of mobility region from pBR322
  11991..12026   -  CDS            rop (fragment): Rop protein, which maintains plasmids at low copy number; rop
  12101..12604   +  misc_feature   CEN/ARS: S. cerevisiae CEN6 centromere fused to an autonomously replicating sequence
  12634..12738   +  promoter       AmpR promoter: bla
  12739..13599   +  CDS            AmpR: β-lactamase; bla; confers resistance to ampicillin, carbenicillin, and related antibiotics
  13770..14358   +  rep_origin     ori: high-copy-number ColE1/pMB1/pBR322/pUC origin of replication
  14541..14633   +  CDS            lacI (fragment): lac repressor; lacI; The lac repressor binds to the lac operator to inhibit transcription in E. coli. This inhibition can be relieved by adding lactose or isopropyl-β-D-thiogalactopyranoside (IPTG).
