[The description below was written by a language model from this plasmid's Addgene catalogue record and pLannotate feature annotations shown in this document.]
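Description:
pRS313-prp8-H2387P is a yeast–E. coli shuttle plasmid built on the pRS313 backbone, a low-copy centromeric vector for Saccharomyces cerevisiae. The sequenced record is about 14.6 kb. In yeast, the CEN6/ARS element provides replication and stable mitotic segregation at roughly chromosomal copy number, and the HIS3 gene with its own promoter allows selection by histidine prototrophy in his3 strains. In bacteria, the plasmid replicates from a ColE1/pUC-type origin and is selected with ampicillin through the β-lactamase gene. An f1 origin and the remnants of the lacZα cloning region, flanked by T3 and T7 promoters, are standard backbone features.

The insert is a genomic fragment carrying the full-length S. cerevisiae PRP8 open reading frame with the H2387P point mutation. Prp8 is the large, highly conserved U5 snRNP protein that acts as a scaffold at the catalytic core of the spliceosome, positioning the snRNAs and the pre-mRNA splice sites. The annotation shows partial coding sequences of the neighbouring genes CDC23 upstream and DNA2 downstream. No heterologous yeast promoter is annotated, and there are a few hundred bases between the CDC23 fragment and the PRP8 start, so expression is most likely driven by the native PRP8 flanking sequences, although the record does not state this explicitly. No epitope tags are annotated.

According to the associated publication title, the plasmid belongs to a study of prp8 alleles modelling retinitis pigmentosa mutations and their effects on the transition between the two catalytic steps of splicing. A low-copy HIS3 plasmid of this kind is suited to introducing the mutant allele into yeast for genetic and biochemical analysis of splicing.
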