Addgene plasmid #89968: pRS313-prp8-H2387P
Purpose: H2387P point mutant
Depositing lab: Christine Guthrie. Depositing organization: University of California, San Francisco (UCSF). Publication: Prp8 retinitis pigmentosa mutants cause defects in the transition between the catalytic steps of splicing. Mayerle M, Guthrie C. RNA. 2016 May;22(5):793-809. doi: 10.1261/rna.055459.115. Epub 2016 Mar 11. PubMed 26968627.
Backbone
  Vector backbone: pRS313
  Vector type: Yeast Expression
  Selectable markers: HIS3
Growth in bacteria
  Bacterial resistance: Ampicillin, 100 μg/mL
  Growth temperature: 37°C
  Growth strain: DH5alpha
  Copy number: Unknown
Gene/Insert
  Gene/Insert name: PRP8
  Species: S. cerevisiae (budding yeast)
  Mutation: H2387P
  Entrez Gene: PRP8 (a.k.a. YHR165C, DBF3, DNA39, RNA8, SLT21, USA2)
Terms and licenses: Academic/Nonprofit Terms; Industry Terms: Not Available to Industry
How to cite: pRS313-prp8-H2387P was a gift from Christine Guthrie (Addgene plasmid # 89968 ; http://n2t.net/addgene:89968 ; RRID:Addgene_89968)
